Addgene plasmid #116952: pFS_0143-pET30-Fusicatenibacter_saccharivorans
Purpose: Expresses FsRT-Cas1-Cas2 under pT7lac promoter, encodes FsCRISPR array 1, compatible with classic acquisition readout
Depositing lab: Randall Platt. Depositing organization: ETH Zurich (Swiss Federal Institute of Technology). Publication: Transcriptional recording by CRISPR spacer acquisition from RNA. Schmidt F, Cherepkova MY, Platt RJ. Nature. 2018 Oct;562(7727):380-385. doi: 10.1038/s41586-018-0569-1. Epub 2018 Oct 3. PubMed 30283135.
Backbone
  Vector backbone: pET30b+
  Backbone manufacturer: Novagen
  Vector type: Bacterial Expression
Growth in bacteria
  Bacterial resistance: Kanamycin, 50 μg/mL
  Growth temperature: 37°C
  Growth strain: Stbl3
  Copy number: Low Copy
Gene/Insert
  Gene/Insert name: Fusicatenibacter saccharivorans RT-Cas1-Cas2
  Species: Synthetic
  Promoter: T7
  Cloning method: Restriction Enzyme; 5′ cloning site Unknown (unknown if destroyed); 3′ cloning site Unknown (unknown if destroyed)
  Sequencing primers: 5′ T7; 3′ T7-term
Terms and licenses: Academic/Nonprofit Terms; Industry Terms: Not Available to Industry
Depositor comments: Please see the annotated GenBank file and the additional image file for the location of specific features in the sequence of this plasmid.
How to cite: pFS_0143-pET30-Fusicatenibacter_saccharivorans was a gift from Randall Platt (Addgene plasmid # 116952 ; http://n2t.net/addgene:116952 ; RRID:Addgene_116952)
