[The description below was written by a language model from this plasmid's Addgene catalogue record and pLannotate feature annotations shown in this document.]
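Description:
pFS_0143-pET30-Fusicatenibacter_saccharivorans is a 7.4 kb bacterial expression plasmid built on the Novagen pET30b+ backbone. It is selected with kanamycin through the aph(3')-Ia (KanR) gene and replicates from a ColE1/pBR322-type origin. The neighbouring rop gene and bom region are retained, consistent with the catalogue's low-copy designation. A fragment of an M13/f1 phage origin and short remnants of the tetracycline resistance gene are backbone leftovers and are not functional markers.

The payload is the CRISPR adaptation module of Fusicatenibacter saccharivorans, listed as a synthetic insert and consisting of a reverse transcriptase–Cas1 fusion together with Cas2. Expression is driven by a T7 promoter followed directly by a lac operator (T7lac). The plasmid-borne lacI gene supplies repressor, so transcription needs a host providing T7 RNA polymerase and is induced with IPTG. A T7 gene 10 ribosome binding site lies just downstream of the operator, ahead of a long unannotated stretch that presumably holds the RT-Cas1 coding region, which the automated annotation did not recognise. A second, partial RBS precedes a region with Cas2 homology, suggesting separate translation of the two proteins from one transcript that ends at the T7 terminator.

According to the catalogue, the plasmid also carries F. saccharivorans CRISPR array 1, but the feature table does not annotate it, so its position is not stated here. The construct was made for work on recording transcriptional events through spacer acquisition from RNA: RT-Cas1–Cas2 integrates new spacers into the array, and the array is described as compatible with the classic acquisition readout for detecting those expansions.
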