Features (pLannotate 1.2.2; 19 found; start..end, strand, type, name):
      5..118     +  rep_origin     M13 ori (fragment): M13 bacteriophage origin of replication; arrow indicates direction of (+) strand synthesis
    144..201     +  promoter       AmpR promoter (fragment): bla
    210..1025    -  CDS            KanR: aminoglycoside phosphotransferase; aph(3')-Ia; confers resistance to kanamycin in bacteria or G418 (Geneticin®) in eukaryotes
   1147..1735    +  rep_origin     ori: high-copy-number ColE1/pMB1/pBR322/pUC origin of replication
   1921..2060    -  misc_feature   bom: basis of mobility region from pBR322
   2162..2353    -  CDS            rop: Rop protein, which maintains plasmids at low copy number; rop
   2370..2750    +  CDS            YPB1_ECOLX: Protein predicted: Swiss-Prot protein existence level 4. From Escherichia coli.
   2822..3113    -  CDS            TcR (fragment): tetracycline efflux protein; tet; confers resistance to tetracycline
   3128..3149    -  protein_bind   CAP binding site: CAP binding activates transcription in the presence of cAMP. E. coli catabolite activator protein
   3162..4244    -  CDS            lacI: lac repressor; lacI; The lac repressor binds to the lac operator to inhibit transcription in E. coli. This inhibition can be relieved by adding lactose or isopropyl-β-D-thiogalactopyranoside (IPTG).
   4245..4322    -  promoter       lacI promoter: lacI
   4330..4609    -  CDS            TcR (fragment): tetracycline efflux protein; tet; confers resistance to tetracycline
   4635..4653    +  promoter       T7 promoter: promoter for bacteriophage T7 RNA polymerase
   4654..4678    +  protein_bind   lac operator: The lac repressor binds to the lac operator to inhibit transcription in E. coli. This inhibition can be relieved by adding lactose or isopropyl-β-D-thiogalactopyranoside (IPTG). lac repressor encoded by lacI
   4693..4715    +  RBS            RBS: efficient ribosome binding site from bacteriophage T7 gene 10 (Olins and Rangwala, 1989)
   6628..6645    +  RBS            RBS (fragment): efficient ribosome binding site from bacteriophage T7 gene 10 (Olins and Rangwala, 1989)
   6653..6886    +  CDS            cas2 (fragment): CAS2_THEMA - Experimental evidence at protein level: Swiss-Prot protein existence level 1. CRISPR (clustered regularly interspaced short palindromic repeat), is an adaptive immune system that provides protection against mobile genetic elements (viruses, transposable elements and conjugative plasmids). CRISPR clusters contain sequences complementary to antecedent mobile elements and target invading nucleic acids. CRISPR clusters are transcribed and processed into CRISPR RNA (crRNA). Involved in the integration of spacer DNA into the CRISPR cassette (By similarity). Functions as a ssRNA-specific
   6925..6974    +  CDS            SET1 (fragment): solubility-enhancement tag derived from T7 phage gene 10B
   6982..7029    +  terminator     T7 terminator: transcription terminator for bacteriophage T7 RNA polymerase
>Addgene plasmid #116952 | pFS_0143-pET30-Fusicatenibacter_saccharivorans | addgene full sequence | sequence record 227005 | Addgene NGS Result
GGCCGCTATTCTTTTGATTTATAAGGGATTTTGCCGATTTCGGCCTATTGGTTAAAAAATGAGCTGATTT
AACAAAAATTTAACGCGAATTTTAACAAAATATTAACGCTTACAATTTAGGTGGCACTTTTCGGGGAAAT
GTGCGCGGAACCCCTATTTGTTTATTTTTCTAAATACATTCAAATATGTATCCGCTCATGAATTAATTCT
TAGAAAAACTCATCGAGCATCAAATGAAACTGCAATTTATTCATATCAGGATTATCAATACCATATTTTT
GAAAAAGCCGTTTCTGTAATGAAGGAGAAAACTCACCGAGGCAGTTCCATAGGATGGCAAGATCCTGGTA
TCGGTCTGCGATTCCGACTCGTCCAACATCAATACAACCTATTAATTTCCCCTCGTCAAAAATAAGGTTA
TCAAGTGAGAAATCACCATGAGTGACGACTGAATCCGGTGAGAATGGCAAAAGTTTATGCATTTCTTTCC
AGACTTGTTCAACAGGCCAGCCATTACGCTCGTCATCAAAATCACTCGCATCAACCAAACCGTTATTCAT
TCGTGATTGCGCCTGAGCGAGACGAAATACGCGATCGCTGTTAAAAGGACAATTACAAACAGGAATCGAA
TGCAACCGGCGCAGGAACACTGCCAGCGCATCAACAATATTTTCACCTGAATCAGGATATTCTTCTAATA
CCTGGAATGCTGTTTTCCCGGGGATCGCAGTGGTGAGTAACCATGCATCATCAGGAGTACGGATAAAATG
CTTGATGGTCGGAAGAGGCATAAATTCCGTCAGCCAGTTTAGTCTGACCATCTCATCTGTAACATCATTG
GCAACGCTACCTTTGCCATGTTTCAGAAACAACTCTGGCGCATCGGGCTTCCCATACAATCGATAGATTG
TCGCACCTGATTGCCCGACATTATCGCGAGCCCATTTATACCCATATAAATCAGCATCCATGTTGGAATT
TAATCGCGGCCTAGAGCAAGACGTTTCCCGTTGAATATGGCTCATAACACCCCTTGTATTACTGTTTATG
TAAGCAGACAGTTTTATTGTTCATGACCAAAATCCCTTAACGTGAGTTTTCGTTCCACTGAGCGTCAGAC
CCCGTAGAAAAGATCAAAGGATCTTCTTGAGATCCTTTTTTTCTGCGCGTAATCTGCTGCTTGCAAACAA
AAAAACCACCGCTACCAGCGGTGGTTTGTTTGCCGGATCAAGAGCTACCAACTCTTTTTCCGAAGGTAAC
TGGCTTCAGCAGAGCGCAGATACCAAATACTGTCCTTCTAGTGTAGCCGTAGTTAGGCCACCACTTCAAG
AACTCTGTAGCACCGCCTACATACCTCGCTCTGCTAATCCTGTTACCAGTGGCTGCTGCCAGTGGCGATA
AGTCGTGTCTTACCGGGTTGGACTCAAGACGATAGTTACCGGATAAGGCGCAGCGGTCGGGCTGAACGGG
GGGTTCGTGCACACAGCCCAGCTTGGAGCGAACGACCTACACCGAACTGAGATACCTACAGCGTGAGCTA
TGAGAAAGCGCCACGCTTCCCGAAGGGAGAAAGGCGGACAGGTATCCGGTAAGCGGCAGGGTCGGAACAG
GAGAGCGCACGAGGGAGCTTCCAGGGGGAAACGCCTGGTATCTTTATAGTCCTGTCGGGTTTCGCCACCT
CTGACTTGAGCGTCGATTTTTGTGATGCTCGTCAGGGGGGCGGAGCCTATGGAAAAACGCCAGCAACGCG
GCCTTTTTACGGTTCCTGGTCTTTTGCTGGCCTTTTGCTCACATGTTCTTTCCTGCGTTATCCCCTGATT
CTGTGGATAACCGTATTACCGCCTTTGAGTGAGCTGATACCGCTCGCCGCAGCCGAACGACCGAGCGCAG
CGAGTCAGTGAGCGAGGAAGCGGAAGAGCGCCTGATGCGGTATTTTCTCCTTACGCATCTGTGCGGTATT
TCACACCGCAATGGTGCACTCTCAGTACAATCTGCTCTGATGCCGCATAGTTAAGCCAGTATACACTCCG
CTATCGCTACGTGACTGGGTCATGGCTGCGCCCCGACACCCGCCAACACCCGCTGACGCGCCCTGACGGG
CTTGTCTGCTCCCGGCATCCGCTTACAGACAAGCTGTGACCGTCTCCGGGAGCTGCATGTGTCAGAGGTT
TTCACCGTCATCACCGAAACGCGCGAGGCAGCTGCGGTAAAGCTCATCAGCGTGGTCGTGAAGCGATTCA
CAGATGTCTGCCTGTTCATCCGCGTCCAGCTCGTTGAGTTTCTCCAGAAGCGTTAATGTCTGGCTTCTGA
TAAAGCGGGCCATGTTAAGGGCGGTTTTTTCCTGTTTGGTCACTGATGCCTCCGTGTAAGGGGGATTTCT
GTTCATGGGGGTAATGATACCGATGAAACGAGAGAGGATGCTCACGATACGGGTTACTGATGATGAACAT
GCCCGGTTACTGGAACGTTGTGAGGGTAAACAACTGGCGGTATGGATGCGGCGGGACCAGAGAAAAATCA
CTCAGGGTCAATGCCAGCGCTTCGTTAATACAGATGTAGGTGTTCCACAGGGTAGCCAGCAGCATCCTGC
GATGCAGATCCGGAACATAATGGTGCAGGGCGCTGACTTCCGCGTTTCCAGACTTTACGAAACACGGAAA
CCGAAGATCATTCATGTTGTTGCTCAGGTCGCAGACGTTTTGCAGCAGCAGTCGCTTCACGTTCGCTCGC
GTATCGGTGATTCATTCTGCTAACCAGTAAGGCAACCCCGCCAGCCTAGCCGGGTCCTCAACGACAGGAG
CACGATCATGCGCACCCGTGGGGCCGCCATGCCGGCGATAATGGCCTGCTTCTCGCCGAAACGTTTGGTG
GCGGGACCAGTGACGAAGGCTTGAGCGAGGGCGTGCAAGATTCCGAATACCGCAAGCGACAGGCCGATCA
TCGTCGCGCTCCAGCGAAAGCGGTCCTCGCCGAAAATGACCCAGAGCGCTGCCGGCACCTGTCCTACGAG
TTGCATGATAAAGAAGATAGTCATAAGTGCGGCGACGATAGTCATGCCCCGCGCCCACCGGAAGGAGCTG
ACTGGGTTGAAGGCTCTCAAGGGCATCGGTCGAGATCCCGGTGCCTAATGAGTGAGCTAACTTACATTAA
TTGCGTTGCGCTCACTGCCCGCTTTCCAGTCGGGAAACCTGTCGTGCCAGCTGCATTAATGAATCGGCCA
ACGCGCGGGGAGAGGCGGTTTGCGTATTGGGCGCCAGGGTGGTTTTTCTTTTCACCAGTGAGACGGGCAA
CAGCTGATTGCCCTTCACCGCCTGGCCCTGAGAGAGTTGCAGCAAGCGGTCCACGCTGGTTTGCCCCAGC
AGGCGAAAATCCTGTTTGATGGTGGTTAACGGCGGGATATAACATGAGCTATCTTCGGTATCGTCGTATC
CCACTACCGAGATGTCCGCACCAACGCGCAGCCCGGACTCGGTAATGGCGCGCATTGCGCCCAGCGCCAT
CTGATCGTTGGCAACCAGCATCGCAGTGGGAACGATGCCCTCATTCAGCATTTGCATGGTTTGTTGAAAA
CCGGACATGGCACTCCAGTCGCCTTCCCGTTCCGCTATCGGCTGAATTTGATTGCGAGTGAGATATTTAT
GCCAGCCAGCCAGACGCAGACGCGCCGAGACAGAACTTAATGGGCCCGCTAACAGCGCGATTTGCTGGTG
ACCCAATGCGACCAGATGCTCCACGCCCAGTCGCGTACCATCTTCATGGGAGAAAATAATACTGTTGATG
GGTGTCTGGTCAGAGACATCAAGAAATAACGCCGGAACATTAGTGCAGGCAGCTTCCACAGCAATGGCAT
CCTGGTCATCCAGCGGATAGTTAATGATCAGCCCACTGACGCGTTGCGCGAGAAGATTGTGCACCGCCGC
TTTACAGGCTTCGACGCCGCTTCGTTCTACCATCGACACCACCACGCTGGCACCCAGTTGATCGGCGCGA
GATTTAATCGCCGCGACAATTTGCGACGGCGCGTGCAGGGCCAGACTGGAGGTGGCAACGCCAATCAGCA
ACGACTGTTTGCCCGCCAGTTGTTGTGCCACGCGGTTGGGAATGTAATTCAGCTCCGCCATCGCCGCTTC
CACTTTTTCCCGCGTTTTCGCAGAAACGTGGCTGGCCTGGTTCACCACGCGGGAAACGGTCTGATAAGAG
ACACCGGCATACTCTGCGACATCGTATAACGTTACTGGTTTCACATTCACCACCCTGAATTGACTCTCTT
CCGGGCGCTATCATGCCATACCGCGAAAGGTTTTGCGCCATTCGATGGTGTCCGGGATCTCGACGCTCTC
CCTTATGCGACTCCTGCATTAGGAAGCAGCCCAGTAGTAGGTTGAGGCCGTTGAGCACCGCCGCCGCAAG
GAATGGTGCATGCAAGGAGATGGCGCCCAACAGTCCCCCGGCCACGGGGCCTGCCACCATACCCACGCCG
AAACAAGCGCTCATGAGCCCGAAGTGGCGAGCCCGATCTTCCCCATCGGTGATGTCGGCGATATAGGCGC
CAGCAACCGCACCTGTGGCGCCGGTGATGCCGGCCACGATGCGTCCGGCGTAGAGGATCGAGATCGATCT
CGATCCCGCGAAATTAATACGACTCACTATAGGGGAATTGTGAGCGGATAACAATTCCCCTCTAGAAATA
ATTTTGTTTAACTTTAAGAAGGAGATATACATATGTTCACTATAGACGAGATGCTATCAAAGAACAACCA
AAGATTGGCTTTCGAGCACTTCGCTACTAAGAACGACGGATGTGGCCCTGATGGTATGCACGTATCTGAG
CTGGAGAAATATTGGCGTATGAATCACGATCAGATCATCTCCGACTTGAAGAACCAAGAGTACCAACCCG
GCATTATTTTGATTAGAGAACACATGAACAAAACAGGTAAGAGAAGGAACATTGCATCTCTCAACGTGAT
CGACAGGTTCATAACTCGACTGCTGTCGCAAAAGTTGAATAGATACTTAGCCCCCATTTTCTGCGAGAAC
TCATACGCTTACCAAGACTCAAAAGGGGTGATGCCCGCCGTACTAAAAGCCAAGGAGTACGTCGAGTTGG
GTATGAGACACGTTATCGAGATAGACCTCAAGAATTACTTCGACACGATCCCGTTAGAGAACTTAATCCC
AGAGATCGAGCGTTACATAACAGATGAGGCAGTGCTGCACTTGATTAAACAGTACTTATTCTGTGACATC
TCGTTCGAGGGTAAGATATCACGTAAAACTCAAGGGATCGTTCAGGGTAACGCAATTTCCCCAATACTAT
CCAACCTCTACCTGAACGACTTCGACAAGGAGCTGGACGAGTCGAAGCTGTGCTGGATCAGATACGCCGA
CAACATATACATCTATATGGACAGCTACGAGAAGGCCCTACTGGTTTATTCCGAGCTTACCGAGAGACTT
GAGAGAAGGAAATTAACCGTTAACAAGGAGAAATCAGGGGTGTTTGATGTTAGTACCCGTTCTATACTAG
GTTACGACATCCTGATCAGAAACAAGAAGGTTGACGTGCGTAAACACATCTACAAGTCTGTTAACCAGTA
CTCCAACTGGCACGACTCTCGATTGGAGTTCATCAACGGTCGTTACCACATCACTTCCGACGGTATCCTC
AATAGACAAGACTTCGGTCTACTGTTCGAGAATGAGCAGAAGAAGCACTACATACCTGTTGAGGTTTCTG
ACCAGTTGAATATTTACGGAAACGTTACGCTCGCCAGCAACGTTCTTCAATCATTCTCCAACCGAGAGAT
CAAAGTGTCCTTCTTCGACAAGTACGGGAGACTTATTGGATCTTTCCTGCCCGAGAAAACTAAGAAAAGC
GCCGAGATAATACTGGTTCAGTCTAAGAACTACCTTAACGAGGACGTTAGGATGGACACGGCCCGACGTA
TGGAGATCGCCGGTTTGCATAACATCAGAGCCAACCTCAGATACTACGACAAGAAGCACAAAGGTGACTT
TAAGGAAAAGGTAGACGCCATTTCTGGCTATATTGACGCCCTCAATAGAGCACCATCCGTGAACGACATG
ATGCTCTTAGAGGCTAAAGCTCGTCAGCTGTACTACACATGCTTCAACCAGATCTTAGAGACATCCGACT
TTCAGTTCGAGAAGCGTACCAAGCGACCACCAAAAGACGCCATCAACGCCTGTATTTCATTCGGCAACAC
ATTACTGTACAACTTGTTTGTGAATATCATTTGGAAGAAGGGACTTGATCCAAGGTTCGGGGTTGTTCAC
GCCAGCAACAAGCGTAATCAGTCCCTTAACCTGGATTTTGCTGACATCTTCAAGCCTATAGTCATAGATA
GGATCATCTTCACAATGATCAACAAGAAGATGCTGACCTTGTTGACGGACTTCGAGACTTCTAACCAGGG
AGTTTACCTTTCCCGAGAGGGGAAGAACATCTTCTTGCAGATGTACGAAGAAAAGCTCAAATCCAGAATC
ACTATCAAGGGAAAGGAGATGAGTTACTATCAGTTGCTAGAATCAGAGGTGCAGAACTACAAGAACTTCA
TCCTGACCGGCGAGACATACAAGCCGTACAAGTACTACTAGCGTACGTTAACTTTAAGAAGGAGAACTTA
AGATGTATGTCATTCTAGTTTACGACATTCACCAGAAGCGAGTAGGTAAGGCTCTAAAGATTTGTAGGAA
GTACCTGATCCACATCCAGAAGTCAGTTTTCGAAGGCAACATAACGGAGAGTAAGCTAAAGGCCTTAAAA
GAGGAGCTGGGGCACCTGATCGACACTCAGATGGACTCGGTAATTATCTACCACCTGGACTCCGTGAAGT
ACACTAAGAAGGAGCAGATCGGCATCGTCCAATCGACATCCAATGTCATTTGACTCGAGATCCGGCTGCT
AACAAAGCCCGAAAGGAAGCTGAGTTGGCTGCTGCCACCGCTGAGCAATAACTAGCATAACCCCTTGGGG
CCTCTAAACGGGTCTTGAGGGGTTTTTTGCTGAAAGGAGGAACTATATCCGGATACCAGGTGAGAATTAA
ATTGGAAAAAGTCGGTCGATCTCATGCCTGAAATCATGAATTCCGCAAAATGGCGGAAATTTAAGGAAAA
TCAGGAATCTCAGAAAAACGATCGACCGACTTTTGTGATAAAATGGTTGCAAAAAAGAGAAAAATTTGAT
TTAATAGAATGTGAAAATAGCGGAAATGCTGATGTTGTACCTTACCTATGAGGAATTGAAACGCTTTTTC
GATTGCTTCTTCTACAATCTGCTGAGCTTTGTTGTACCTTACCTATGAGGAATTGAAACTTGCATTCGTT
ACAATATTTGCTGTCAGTCTTGGTGTGTTCGTTGTACCTTACCTATGAGGAATTGAAACGC
